Addgene plasmid #154048: enz.099-PKA
Purpose: Expresses PKA in E. coli
Depositing lab: Christopher Voigt. Depositing organization: Massachusetts Institute of Technology. Publication: Silica Nanostructures Produced Using Diatom Peptides with Designed Post-Translational Modifications. Wallace AK, Chanut N, Voigt CA. Advanced Functional Materials 2020 10.1002/adfm.202000849.
Backbone
  Vector backbone: pAJM.029
  Backbone size w/o insert (bp): 2958
  Total vector size (bp): 5201
  Vector type: Bacterial Expression
Growth in bacteria
  Bacterial resistance: Kanamycin, 50 μg/mL
  Growth temperature: 37°C
  Growth strain: DH5alpha
  Copy number: Low Copy
Gene/Insert
  Gene/Insert name: Protein kinase cAMP-activated catalytic subunit alpha (PKA) (alt names: PKACA; PRKACA; PPNAD4)
  Species: H. sapiens (human)
  Insert size (bp): 2244
  GenBank ID: 5566
  Entrez Gene: PRKACA (a.k.a. CAFD1, PKACA, PPNAD4)
  Promoter: T7
  Tag / fusion protein: His, MBP (N terminal on insert)
  Cloning method: Gibson Cloning
  Sequencing primers: 5′ GAATTCGCTGCAGCTTCTAGAGTAATACG; 3′ GCTACTAGTATATAAACGCAGAAAGGCCC
Terms and licenses: Academic/Nonprofit Terms; Industry Terms: Not Available to Industry
How to cite: enz.099-PKA was a gift from Christopher Voigt (Addgene plasmid # 154048 ; http://n2t.net/addgene:154048 ; RRID:Addgene_154048)
