[The description below was written by a language model from this plasmid's Addgene catalogue record and pLannotate feature annotations shown in this document.]
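Description:
enz.099-PKA is a bacterial expression plasmid of about 5.2 kb, built on the pAJM.029 backbone, for producing the catalytic alpha subunit of cAMP-dependent protein kinase (PKA, PRKACA) in E. coli. It replicates from a p15A origin, consistent with its catalogue listing as low copy and compatible with ColE1-type plasmids in the same cell. Selection is by kanamycin through an aph(3')-Ia resistance gene. The annotation also picks up short fragments of an RSF origin, a bom region and a partial β-lactamase sequence. These appear to be backbone remnants rather than functional parts, and ampicillin is not a listed selection.

The expression cassette begins with a T7 promoter, so transcription depends on T7 RNA polymerase being supplied by the host. The promoter is followed by a fragment of the sTRSV hammerhead ribozyme, a self-cleaving element commonly placed upstream of a coding sequence to insulate translation from promoter-derived 5' leader sequence. The open reading frame encodes an N-terminal His tag, a signal-sequence-less maltose binding protein that stays in the cytosol and usually aids solubility, a TEV protease site and then the kinase. The fusion can therefore be affinity purified and the tags cleaved off. Three terminators in series (rrnB T1, T7Te and a his operon terminator) close the cassette.

The catalogue lists the insert as human, whereas the automated annotation matched the coding sequence best to mouse Prkaca. The two orthologues are very similar, and the record does not resolve the discrepancy. The associated publication concerns silica nanostructures made with diatom peptides bearing designed post-translational modifications, which suggests the kinase serves as a peptide-phosphorylating enzyme.
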