Features (pLannotate 1.2.2; 14 found; start..end, strand, type, name):
      1..19      +  promoter       T7 promoter: promoter for bacteriophage T7 RNA polymerase
     42..83      +  misc_RNA       sTRSV HHRz (fragment): hammerhead ribozyme from the tobacco ringspot virus satellite RNA (Khvorova et al., 2003)
    130..147     +  CDS            7xHis (fragment): 6xHis affinity tag
    160..1257    +  CDS            MBP: maltose binding protein from E. coli; malE (mutated); This version of the gene does not encode a signal sequence, so MBP will remain in the cytosol.
   1291..1311    +  CDS            TEV site: tobacco etch virus (TEV) protease recognition and cleavage site
   1312..2364    +  CDS            Prkaca (sequence partly withheld): KAPCA_MOUSE - Also known as Pkaca. Experimental evidence at protein level: Swiss-Prot protein existence level 1. [Isoform 2]: Phosphorylates and activates ABL1 in sperm flagellum to promote spermatozoa capacitation. From Mus musculus (Mouse).
   2387..2458    +  terminator     rrnB T1 terminator: transcription terminator T1 from the E. coli rrnB gene
   2474..2501    +  terminator     T7Te terminator: phage T7 early transcription terminator
   2521..2578    +  terminator     his operon terminator: This putative transcriptin terminator from the E. coli his operon has a 2-bp deletion introduced during synthesis. Its efficiency has not been determined.
   2736..3551    -  CDS            KanR: aminoglycoside phosphotransferase; aph(3')-Ia; confers resistance to kanamycin in bacteria or G418 (Geneticin®) in eukaryotes
   3878..3904    +  misc_feature   bom (fragment): basis of mobility region from pBR322
   4003..4058    -  rep_origin     RSF ori (fragment): Plasmids containing the RSF 1030 origin of replication can be propagated in E. coli cells that contain additional plasmids with compatible origins.
   4146..4691    -  rep_origin     p15A ori: Plasmids containing the medium-copy-number p15A origin of replication can be propagated in E. coli cells that contain a second plasmid with the ColE1 origin.
   4857..5102    -  CDS            bla(M) (fragment): β-lactamase lacking the signal sequence; bla(M); allows cytosolic expression of β-lactamase
>Addgene plasmid #154048 | enz.099-PKA | addgene full sequence | sequence record 317671 | Addgene NGS Result
TAATACGACTCACTATAGGGAGATACTAGAGAGCTGTCAAAGGATGTGCTTTCCGGTCTGATGAGTCCGT
GAGGACGAAACAGCCTCTACAAATAATTTTGTTTAAGAAAGAGGGGACAAACTAGTATGCATCACCATCA
CCATCACGGCGGTAGTGGCAAAATCGAAGAAGGTAAACTGGTAATCTGGATTAACGGCGATAAAGGCTAT
AACGGTCTCGCTGAAGTCGGTAAGAAATTCGAGAAAGATACCGGAATTAAAGTCACCGTTGAGCATCCGG
ATAAACTGGAAGAGAAATTCCCACAGGTTGCGGCAACTGGCGATGGCCCTGACATTATCTTCTGGGCACA
CGACCGCTTTGGTGGCTACGCTCAATCTGGCCTGTTGGCTGAAATCACCCCGGACAAAGCGTTCCAGGAC
AAGCTGTATCCGTTTACCTGGGATGCCGTACGTTACAACGGCAAGCTGATTGCTTACCCGATCGCTGTTG
AAGCGTTATCGCTGATTTATAACAAAGATCTGCTGCCGAACCAGCCAAAAACCTGGGAAGAGATCCCGGC
GCTGGATAAAGAACTGAAAGCGAAAGGTAAGAGCGCGCTGATGTTCAACCTGCAAGAACCGTACTTCACC
TGGCCGCTGATTGCTGCTGACGGGGGTTATGCGTTCAAGTATGAAAACGGCAAGTACGACATTAAAGACG
TGGGCGTGGATAACGCTGGCGCGAAAGCGGGTCTGACCTTCCTGGTTGACCTGATTAAAAACAAACACAT
GAATGCAGACACCGATTACTCCATCGCAGAAGCTGCCTTTAATAAAGGCGAAACAGCGATGACCATCAAC
GGCCCGTGGGCATGGTCCAACATCGACACCAGCAAAGTGAATTATGGTGTAACGGTACTGCCGACCTTCA
AGGGTCAACCATCCAAACCGTTCGTTGGCGTGCTGAGCGCAGGTATTAACGCCGCCAGTCCGAACAAAGA
GCTGGCGAAAGAGTTCCTCGAAAACTATCTGCTGACTGATGAAGGTCTGGAAGCGGTTAATAAAGACAAA
CCGCTGGGTGCCGTAGCGCTGAAGTCTTACGAGGAAGAGTTGGCGAAAGATCCACGTATTGCCGCCACCA
TGGAAAACGCCCAGAAAGGTGAAATCATGCCGAACATCCCGCAGATGTCCGCTTTCTGGTATGCCGTGCG
TACTGCGGTGATCAACGCCGCCAGCGGTCGTCAGACTGTCGATGAAGCCCTGAAAGACGCGCAGACTCGT
ATCACCAAGGAACTGGTTGCAAGTGCTAAAGAAAACCTGTATTTTCAGGGCATG
[1050 nt withheld, positions 1315-2364]
TAATAATACTAGAGCCAGGCATCAAATAAAACGAAAGGCTCAGTCGAAAGACTGGGCCTTTCGTTTTATC
TGTTGTTTGTCGGTGAACGCTCTCTACTAGAGTCACACTGGCTCACCTTCGGGTGGGCCTTTCTGCGTTT
ATATACTAGTAGCCAGTCCGGCAAAAAAGGGCAAGGTGTCACCACCCTGCCCTTTTTCTTTAAAACCGAA
AAGATTACTTCGCGTTATGCAGGCTTCCTCGCTCACTGACTCGCTGCGCTCGGTCGTTCGGCTGCGGCGA
GCGGTATCAGCTCACTCAAAGGCGGTAATCTCGAGTCCCGTCAAGTCAGCGTAATGCTCTGCCAGTGTTA
CAACCAATTAACCAATTCTGATTAGAAAAACTCATCGAGCATCAAATGAAACTGCAATTTATTCATATCA
GGATTATCAATACCATATTTTTGAAAAAGCCGTTTCTGTAATGAAGGAGAAAACTCACCGAGGCAGTTCC
ATAGGATGGCAAGATCCTGGTATCGGTCTGCGATTCCGACTCGTCCAACATCAATACAACCTATTAATTT
CCCCTCGTCAAAAATAAGGTTATCAAGTGAGAAATCACCATGAGTGACGACTGAATCCGGTGAGAATGGC
AAAAGCTTATGCATTTCTTTCCAGACTTGTTCAACAGGCCAGCCATTACGCTCGTCATCAAAATCACTCG
CATCAACCAAACCGTTATTCATTCGTGATTGCGCCTGAGCGAGACGAAATACGCGATCGCTGTTAAAAGG
ACAATTACAAACAGGAATCGAATGCAACCGGCGCAGGAACACTGCCAGCGCATCAACAATATTTTCACCT
GAATCAGGATATTCTTCTAATACCTGGAATGCTGTTTTCCCGGGGATCGCAGTGGTGAGTAACCATGCAT
CATCAGGAGTACGGATAAAATGCTTGATGGTCGGAAGAGGCATAAATTCCGTCAGCCAGTTTAGTCTGAC
CATCTCATCTGTAACATCATTGGCAACGCTACCTTTGCCATGTTTCAGAAACAACTCTGGCGCATCGGGC
TTCCCATACAATCGATAGATTGTCGCACCTGATTGCCCGACATTATCGCGAGCCCATTTATACCCATATA
AATCAGCATCCATGTTGGAATTTAATCGCGGCCTGGAGCAAGACGTTTCCCGTTGAATATGGCTCATAAC
ACCCCTTGTATTACTGTTTATGTAAGCAGACAGTTTTATTGTTCATGATGATATATTTTTATCTTGTGCA
ATGTAACATCAGAGATTTTGAGACACAACGTGGCTTTGTTGAATAAATCGAACTTTTGCTGAGTTGAAGG
ATCAGATCACGCATCTTCCCGACAACGCAGACCGTTCCGTGGCAAAGCAAAAGTTCAAAATCACCAACTG
GTCCACCTACAACAAAGCTCTCATCAACCGTGGCTCCCTCACTTTCTGGCTGGATGATGGGGCGATTCAG
GCCTGGTATGAGTCAGCAACACCTTCTTCACGAGGCAGACCTCAGCGCTAGCGGAGTGTATACTGGCTTA
CTATGTTGGCACTGATGAGGGTGTCAGTGAAGTGCTTCATGTGGCAGGAGAAAAAAGGCTGCACCGGTGC
GTCAGCAGAATATGTGATACAGGATATATTCCGCTTCCTCGCTCACTGACTCGCTACGCTCGGTCGTTCG
ACTGCGGCGAGCGGAAATGGCTTACGAACGGGGCGGAGATTTCCTGGAAGATGCCAGGAAGATACTTAAC
AGGGAAGTGAGAGGGCCGCGGCAAAGCCGTTTTTCCATAGGCTCCGCCCCCCTGACAAGCATCACGAAAT
CTGACGCTCAAATCAGTGGTGGCGAAACCCGACAGGACTATAAAGATACCAGGCGTTTCCCCCTGGCGGC
TCCCTCGTGCGCTCTCCTGTTCCTGCCTTTCGGTTTACCGGTGTCATTCCGCTGTTATGGCCGCGTTTGT
CTCATTCCACGCCTGACACTCAGTTCCGGGTAGGCAGTTCGCTCCAAGCTGGACTGTATGCACGAACCCC
CCGTTCAGTCCGACCGCTGCGCCTTATCCGGTAACTATCGTCTTGAGTCCAACCCGGAAAGACATGCAAA
AGCACCACTGGCAGCAGCCACTGGTAATTGATTTAGAGGAGTTAGTCTTGAAGTCATGCGCCGGTTAAGG
CTAAACTGAAAGGACAAGTTTTGGTGACTGCGCTCCTCCAAGCCAGTTACCTCGGTTCAAAGAGTTGGTA
GCTCAGAGAACCTTCGAAAAACCGCCCTGCAAGGCGGTTTTTTCGTTTTCAGAGCAAGAGATTACGCGCA
GACCAAAACGATCTCAAGAAGATCATCTTATTAAGGGGTCTGACGCTCAGTGGAACGAAAACTCACGTTA
AGGGATTTTGGTCATGAGATTATCAAAAAGGATCTTCACCTAGATCCTTTTAAATTAAAAATGAAGTTTT
AAATCAATCTAAAGTATATATGAGTAAACTTGGTCTGACAGTTACCAATGCTTAATCAGTGAGGCACCTA
TCTCAGCGATCTGTCTATTTCGTTCATCCATAGTTGCCTGACTCCCCGTCGTGTAGATAACTACGATACG
GGAGGGCTTACCATCTGGCCCCAGTGCTGCAATGATACCGCGAGACCCACGCTCACCGGCTCCAGATTTA
TCAGCAATAAACCAGCCAGCCGGAAGGGCCGAGCGCAGAAGTGGTCCTGCAACTTTATCCGCCTCCATCC
AGTCTATTCCATGGTGCCACCTGACGTCTAAGAAACCATTATTATCATGACATTAACCTATAAAAATAGG
TGTATCACGAGTCGCTTGAATTCGCTGCAGCTTCTAGAG
